>Addgene plasmid #30271 | pETCON-HB4/design_2 | depositor partial sequence | sequence record 13927 | Author sequence
CATATGATGTTTGAACAAGAAGTAACTATTACAGCTCCAAATGGTTTGTCCTTTAACCCTGCCATACAAT
TCGTACAAGAAGCATCTGGTTTCACAAGTGAAATCACCGTCACTTCTAATGGTAAATCTGCTTCAGCAAA
AGATGTTTCAAAGTTGTATACCTTGGGTTTAACACAAGGTACTGTTGTAACTATTTCAGCAGAAGGTGAA
GACGAACAAAAAGCCGTCGAACATTTGGTTAAGTTAATGGCAGAATTAGAACTCGAG
