>Addgene plasmid #30271 | pETCON-HB4/design_2 | addgene partial sequence | sequence record 35445 | 30271 with GAL1
TTCCTACTTCATACATTTTCAATTAAGATGCAGTTACTTCGCTGTTTTTCAATATTTTCTGTTATTGCTT
CAGTTTTAGCACAGGAACTGACAACTATATGCGAGCAAATCCCCTCACCAACTTTAGAATCGACGCCGTA
CTCTTTGTCAACGACTACTATTTTGGCCAACGGGAAGGCAATGCAAGGAGTTTTTGAATATTACAAATCA
GTAACGTTTGTCAGTAATTGCGGTTCTCACCCCTCAACAACTAGCAAAGGCAGCCCCATAAACACACAGT
ATGTTTTTAAGGACAATAGCTCGACGATTGAAGGTAGATACCCATACGACGTTCCAGACTACGCTCTGCA
GGCTAGTGGTGGAGGAGGCTCTGGTGGAGGCGGTAGCGGAGGCGGAGGGTCGGCTAGCCATATGTTTGAA
CAAGAAGTAACTATTACAGCTCCAAATGGTTTGTCCTTTAACCCTGCCATACAATTCGTACAAGAAGCAT
CTGGTTTCACAAGTGAAATCACCGTCACTTCTAATGGTAAATCTGCTTCAGCAAAAGATGTTTCAAAGTT
GTATACCTTGGGTTTAACACAAGGTACTGTTGTAACTATTTCAGCAGAAGGTGAAGACGAACAAAAAGCC
GTCGAACATTTGGTTAAGTTAATGGCAGAATTAGAACTCGAGGGGGGCGGATCCGAACAAAAGCTTATTT
CTGAAGAGGACTTGTAATAGAGATCTGATAACAACAGTGTAGATGTAACAAAATCGACTTTGTTCCCACT
GTACTTTTAGCTCGTACA
