[The description below was written by a language model from this plasmid's Addgene catalogue record.]
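Description:
pETCON-HB4/design_2 is a yeast expression plasmid built on the pETCON backbone (about 5.4 kb without insert) that carries a computationally designed protein, HB4, intended to bind the hemagglutinin (HA) of the SC1918/H1 influenza virus. The insert is a fully designed sequence of 267 bp, cloned by restriction digestion between NdeI and XhoI sites, both of which remain intact so the design can be excised or swapped for another variant. In bacteria the plasmid is maintained at high copy and selected with ampicillin.

The record gives no feature table, so the promoter driving expression in yeast, the yeast selection marker and origin, and any fusion partners or epitope tags flanking the insert are not stated. pETCON is generally known as a yeast surface display vector, in which inserts are expressed as fusions tethered to the cell wall so that binding to a labelled target can be measured by flow cytometry. That arrangement would fit a designed binder, but the specific elements cannot be confirmed from the information provided.

The associated publication concerns a community-wide assessment of protein-interface modelling and its implications for design methodology, which suggests this construct is one of a series of designed HA-binding proteins that were tested experimentally and used as a benchmark set for evaluating computational predictions of protein–protein interfaces. The "design_2" label presumably marks its position in that series. It would typically be used to express the HB4 design in yeast for binding assays against HA, or as a starting point for mutagenesis and affinity optimisation.
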