Addgene plasmid #30271: pETCON-HB4/design_2
Depositing lab: David Baker. Depositing organization: University of Washington. Publication: Community-Wide Assessment of Protein-Interface Modeling Suggests Improvements to Design Methodology. Fleishman SJ, Whitehead TA, Strauch EM, Corn JE, Qin S, Zhou HX, Mitchell JC, Demerdash ON, Takeda-Shitaka M, Terashi G, Moal IH, Li X, Bates PA, Zacharias M, Park H, Ko JS, Lee H, Seok C, Bourquard T, Bernauer J, Poupon A, Aze J, Soner S, Ovali SK, Ozbek P, Tal NB, Haliloglu T, Hwang H, Vreven T, Pierce BG, Weng Z, Perez-Cano L, Pons C, Fernandez-Recio J, Jiang F, Yang F, Gong X, Cao L, Xu X, Liu B, Wang P, Li C, Wang C, Robert CH, Guharoy M, Liu S, Huang Y, Li L, Guo D, Chen Y, Xiao Y, London N, Itzhaki Z, Schueler-Furman O, Inbar Y, Patapov V, Cohen M, Schreiber G, Tsuchiya Y, Kanamori E, Standley DM, Nakamura H, Kinoshita K, Driggers CM, Hall RG, Morgan JL, Hsu VL, Zhan J, Yang Y, Zhou Y, Kastritis PL, Bonvin AM, Zhang W, Camacho CJ, Kilambi KP, Sircar A, Gray JJ, Ohue M, Uchikoga N, Matsuzaki Y, Ishida T, Akiyama Y, Khashan R, Bush S, Fouches D, Tropsha A, Esquivel-Rodriguez J, Kihara D, Stranges PB, Jacak R, Kuhlman B, Huang SY, Zou X, Wodak SJ, Janin J, Baker D. J Mol Biol. 2011 Sep 29. 10.1016/j.jmb.2011.09.031 PubMed 22001016.
Backbone
  Vector backbone: pETCON
  Backbone size w/o insert (bp): 5400
  Vector type: Yeast Expression
Growth in bacteria
  Bacterial resistance: Ampicillin, 100 μg/mL
  Growth temperature: 37°C
  Growth strain: DH5alpha
  Copy number: High Copy
Gene/Insert
  Gene/Insert name: SC1918/H1 HA designed binding protein HB4
  Species: Designed Sequence
  Insert size (bp): 267
  Cloning method: Restriction Enzyme; 5′ cloning site NdeI (not destroyed); 3′ cloning site XhoI (not destroyed)
  Sequencing primers: 5′ UP-GS
Resource information
  A portion of this plasmid was derived from a plasmid made by: Designed sequence
Terms and licenses: Academic/Nonprofit Terms; Industry Terms: Not Available to Industry
How to cite: pETCON-HB4/design_2 was a gift from David Baker (Addgene plasmid # 30271 ; http://n2t.net/addgene:30271 ; RRID:Addgene_30271)
